>Addgene plasmid #223612 | pHR-CD80-SNAP | addgene full sequence | sequence record 444065 | Addgene NGS Result
CGATACCGTCGACCTCGAGGGAATTAATTCGAGCTCGGTACCTTTAAGACCAATGACTTACAAGGCAGCT
GTAGATCTTAGCCACTTTTTAAAAGAAAAGGGGGGACTGGAAGGGCTAATTCACTCCCAACGAAGACAAG
ATCTGCTTTTTGCTTGTACTGGGTCTCTCTGGTTAGACCAGATCTGAGCCTGGGAGCTCTCTGGCTAACT
AGGGAACCCACTGCTTAAGCCTCAATAAAGCTTGCCTTGAGTGCTTCAAGTAGTGTGTGCCCGTCTGTTG
TGTGACTCTGGTAACTAGAGATCCCTCAGACCCTTTTAGTCAGTGTGGAAAATCTCTAGCAGCATCTAGA
ATTAATTCCGTGTATTCTATAGTGTCACCTAAATCGTATGTGTATGATACATAAGGTTATGTATTAATTG
TAGCCGCGTTCTAACGACAATATGTACAAGCCTAATTGTGTAGCATCTGGCTTACTGAAGCAGACCCTAT
CATCTCTCTCGTAAACTGCCGTCAGAGTCGGTTTGGTTGGACGAACCTTCTGAGTTTCTGGTAACGCCGT
CCCGCACCCGGAAATGGTCAGCGAACCAATCAGCAGGGTCATCGCTAGCCAGATCCTCTACGCCGGACGC
ATCGTGGCCGGCATCACCGGCGCCACAGGTGCGGTTGCTGGCGCCTATATCGCCGACATCACCGATGGGG
AAGATCGGGCTCGCCACTTCGGGCTCATGAGCGCTTGTTTCGGCGTGGGTATGGTGGCAGGCCCCGTGGC
CGGGGGACTGTTGGGCGCCATCTCCTTGCATGCACCATTCCTTGCGGCGGCGGTGCTCAACGGCCTCAAC
CTACTACTGGGCTGCTTCCTAATGCAGGAGTCGCATAAGGGAGAGCGTCGAATGGTGCACTCTCAGTACA
ATCTGCTCTGATGCCGCATAGTTAAGCCAGCCCCGACACCCGCCAACACCCGCTGACGCGCCCTGACGGG
CTTGTCTGCTCCCGGCATCCGCTTACAGACAAGCTGTGACCGTCTCCGGGAGCTGCATGTGTCAGAGGTT
TTCACCGTCATCACCGAAACGCGCGAGACGAAAGGGCCTCGTGATACGCCTATTTTTATAGGTTAATGTC
ATGATAATAATGGTTTCTTAGACGTCAGGTGGCACTTTTCGGGGAAATGTGCGCGGAACCCCTATTTGTT
TATTTTTCTAAATACATTCAAATATGTATCCGCTCATGAGACAATAACCCTGATAAATGCTTCAATAATA
TTGAAAAAGGAAGAGTATGAGTATTCAACATTTCCGTGTCGCCCTTATTCCCTTTTTTGCGGCATTTTGC
CTTCCTGTTTTTGCTCACCCAGAAACGCTGGTGAAAGTAAAAGATGCTGAAGATCAGTTGGGTGCACGAG
TGGGTTACATCGAACTGGATCTCAACAGCGGTAAGATCCTTGAGAGTTTTCGCCCCGAAGAACGTTTTCC
AATGATGAGCACTTTTAAAGTTCTGCTATGTGGCGCGGTATTATCCCGTATTGACGCCGGGCAAGAGCAA
CTCGGTCGCCGCATACACTATTCTCAGAATGACTTGGTTGAGTACTCACCAGTCACAGAAAAGCATCTTA
CGGATGGCATGACAGTAAGAGAATTATGCAGTGCTGCCATAACCATGAGTGATAACACTGCGGCCAACTT
ACTTCTGACAACGATCGGAGGACCGAAGGAGCTAACCGCTTTTTTGCACAACATGGGGGATCATGTAACT
CGCCTTGATCGTTGGGAACCGGAGCTGAATGAAGCCATACCAAACGACGAGCGTGACACCACGATGCCTG
TAGCAATGGCAACAACGTTGCGCAAACTATTAACTGGCGAACTACTTACTCTAGCTTCCCGGCAACAATT
AATAGACTGGATGGAGGCGGATAAAGTTGCAGGACCACTTCTGCGCTCGGCCCTTCCGGCTGGCTGGTTT
ATTGCTGATAAATCTGGAGCCGGTGAGCGTGGGTCTCGCGGTATCATTGCAGCACTGGGGCCAGATGGTA
AGCCCTCCCGTATCGTAGTTATCTACACGACGGGGAGTCAGGCAACTATGGATGAACGAAATAGACAGAT
CGCTGAGATAGGTGCCTCACTGATTAAGCATTGGTAACTGTCAGACCAAGTTTACTCATATATACTTTAG
ATTGATTTAAAACTTCATTTTTAATTTAAAAGGATCTAGGTGAAGATCCTTTTTGATAATCTCATGACCA
AAATCCCTTAACGTGAGTTTTCGTTCCACTGAGCGTCAGACCCCGTAGAAAAGATCAAAGGATCTTCTTG
AGATCCTTTTTTTCTGCGCGTAATCTGCTGCTTGCAAACAAAAAAACCACCGCTACCAGCGGTGGTTTGT
TTGCCGGATCAAGAGCTACCAACTCTTTTTCCGAAGGTAACTGGCTTCAGCAGAGCGCAGATACCAAATA
CTGTTCTTCTAGTGTAGCCGTAGTTAGGCCACCACTTCAAGAACTCTGTAGCACCGCCTACATACCTCGC
TCTGCTAATCCTGTTACCAGTGGCTGCTGCCAGTGGCGATAAGTCGTGTCTTACCGGGTTGGACTCAAGA
CGATAGTTACCGGATAAGGCGCAGCGGTCGGGCTGAACGGGGGGTTCGTGCACACAGCCCAGCTTGGAGC
GAACGACCTACACCGAACTGAGATACCTACAGCGTGAGCTATGAGAAAGCGCCACGCTTCCCGAAGGGAG
AAAGGCGGACAGGTATCCGGTAAGCGGCAGGGTCGGAACAGGAGAGCGCACGAGGGAGCTTCCAGGGGGA
AACGCCTGGTATCTTTATAGTCCTGTCGGGTTTCGCCACCTCTGACTTGAGCGTCGATTTTTGTGATGCT
CGTCAGGGGGGCGGAGCCTATGGAAAAACGCCAGCAACGCGGCCTTTTTACGGTTCCTGGCCTTTTGCTG
GCCTTTTGCTCACATGTTCTTTCCTGCGTTATCCCCTGATTCTGTGGATAACCGTATTACCGCCTTTGAG
TGAGCTGATACCGCTCGCCGCAGCCGAACGACCGAGCGCAGCGAGTCAGTGAGCGAGGAAGCGGAAGAGC
GCCCAATACGCAAACCGCCTCTCCCCGCGCGTTGGCCGATTCATTAATGCAGCTGTGGAATGTGTGTCAG
TTAGGGTGTGGAAAGTCCCCAGGCTCCCCAGCAGGCAGAAGTATGCAAAGCATGCATCTCAATTAGTCAG
CAACCAGGTGTGGAAAGTCCCCAGGCTCCCCAGCAGGCAGAAGTATGCAAAGCATGCATCTCAATTAGTC
AGCAACCATAGTCCCGCCCCTAACTCCGCCCATCCCGCCCCTAACTCCGCCCAGTTCCGCCCATTCTCCG
CCCCATGGCTGACTAATTTTTTTTATTTATGCAGAGGCCGAGGCCGCCTCGGCCTCTGAGCTATTCCAGA
AGTAGTGAGGAGGCTTTTTTGGAGGCCTAGGCTTTTGCAAAAAGCTTGGACACAAGACAGGCTTGCGAGA
TATGTTTGAGAATACCACTTTATCCCGCGTCAGGGAGAGGCAGTGCGTAAAAAGACGCGGACTCATGTGA
AATACTGGTTTTTAGTGCGCCAGATCTCTATAATCTCGCGCAACCTATTTTCCCCTCGAACACTTTTTAA
GCCGTAGATAAACAGGCTGGGACACTTCACATGAGCGAAAAATACATCGTCACCTGGGACATGTTGCAGA
TCCATGCACGTAAACTCGCAAGCCGACTGATGCCTTCTGAACAATGGAAAGGCATTATTGCCGTAAGCCG
TGGCGGTCTGTACCGGGTGCGTTACTGGCGCGTGAACTGGGTATTCGTCATGTCGATACCGTTTGTATTT
CCAGCTACGATCACGACAACCAGCGCGAGCTTAAAGTGCTGAAACGCGCAGAAGGCGATGGCGAAGGCTT
CATCGTTATTGATGACCTGGTGGATACCGGTGGTACTGCGGTTGCGATTCGTGAAATGTATCCAAAAGCG
CACTTTGTCACCATCTTCGCAAAACCGGCTGGTCGTCCGCTGGTTGATGACTATGTTGTTGATATCCCGC
AAGATACCTGGATTGAACAGCCGTGGGATATGGGCGTCGTATTCGTCCCGCCAATCTCCGGTCGCTAATC
TTTTCAACGCCTGGCACTGCCGGGCGTTGTTCTTTTTAACTTCAGGCGGGTTACAATAGTTTCCAGTAAG
TATTCTGGAGGCTGCATCCATGACACAGGCAAACCTGAGCGAAACCCTGTTCAAACCCCGCTTTAAACAT
CCTGAAACCTCGACGCTAGTCCGCCGCTTTAATCACGGCGCACAACCGCCTGTGCAGTCGGCCCTTGATG
GTAAAACCATCCCTCACTGGTATCGCATGATTAACCGTCTGATGTGGATCTGGCGCGGCATTGACCCACG
CGAAATCCTCGACGTCCAGGCACGTATTGTGATGAGCGATGCCGAACGTACCGACGATGATTTATACGAT
ACGGTGATTGGCTACCGTGGCGGCAACTGGATTTATGAGTGGGCCCCGGATCTTTGTGAAGGAACCTTAC
TTCTGTGGTGTGACATAATTGGACAAACTACCTACAGAGATTTAAAGCTCTAAGGTAAATATAAAATTTT
TAAGTGTATAATGTGTTAAACTACTGATTCTAATTGTTTGTGTATTTTAGATTCCAACCTATGGAACTGA
TGAATGGGAGCAGTGGTGGAATGCCTTTAATGAGGAAAACCTGTTTTGCTCAGAAGAAATGCCATCTAGT
GATGATGAGGCTACTGCTGACTCTCAACATTCTACTCCTCCAAAAAAGAAGAGAAAGGTAGAAGACCCCA
AGGACTTTCCTTCAGAATTGCTAAGTTTTTTGAGTCATGCTGTGTTTAGTAATAGAACTCTTGCTTGCTT
TGCTATTTACACCACAAAGGAAAAAGCTGCACTGCTATACAAGAAAATTATGGAAAAATATTCTGTAACC
TTTATAAGTAGGCATAACAGTTATAATCATAACATACTGTTTTTTCTTACTCCACACAGGCATAGAGTGT
CTGCTATTAATAACTATGCTCAAAAATTGTGTACCTTTAGCTTTTTAATTTGTAAAGGGGTTAATAAGGA
ATATTTGATGTATAGTGCCTTGACTAGAGATCATAATCAGCCATACCACATTTGTAGAGGTTTTACTTGC
TTTAAAAAACCTCCCACACCTCCCCCTGAACCTGAAACATAAAATGAATGCAATTGTTGTTGTTAACTTG
TTTATTGCAGCTTATAATGGTTACAAATAAAGCAATAGCATCACAAATTTCACAAATAAAGCATTTTTTT
CACTGCATTCTAGTTGTGGTTTGTCCAAACTCATCAATGTATCTTATCATGTCTGGATCAACTGGATAAC
TCAAGCTAACCAAAATCATCCCAAACTTCCCACCCCATACCCTATTACCACTGCCAATTACCTGTGGTTT
CATTTACTCTAAACCTGTGATTCCTCTGAATTATTTTCATTTTAAAGAAATTGTATTTGTTAAATATGTA
CTACAAACTTAGTAGTTGGAAGGGCTAATTCACTCCCAAAGAAGACAAGATATCCTTGATCTGTGGATCT
ACCACACACAAGGCTACTTCCCTGATTAGCAGAACTACACACCAGGGCCAGGGGTCAGATATCCACTGAC
CTTTGGATGGTGCTACAAGCTAGTACCAGTTGAGCCAGATAAGGTAGAAGAGGCCAATAAAGGAGAGAAC
ACCAGCTTGTTACACCCTGTGAGCCTGCATGGGATGGATGACCCGGAGAGAGAAGTGTTAGAGTGGAGGT
TTGACAGCCGCCTAGCATTTCATCACGTGGCCCGAGAGCTGCATCCGGAGTACTTCAAGAACTGCTGATA
TCGAGCTTGCTACAAGGGACTTTCCGCTGGGGACTTTCCAGGGAGGCGTGGCCTGGGCGGGACTGGGGAG
TGGCGAGCCCTCAGATCCTGCATATAAGCAGCTGCTTTTTGCCTGTACTGGGTCTCTCTGGTTAGACCAG
ATCTGAGCCTGGGAGCTCTCTGGCTAACTAGGGAACCCACTGCTTAAGCCTCAATAAAGCTTGCCTTGAG
TGCTTCAAGTAGTGTGTGCCCGTCTGTTGTGTGACTCTGGTAACTAGAGATCCCTCAGACCCTTTTAGTC
AGTGTGGAAAATCTCTAGCAGTGGCGCCCGAACAGGGACTTGAAAGCGAAAGGGAAACCAGAGGAGCTCT
CTCGACGCAGGACTCGGCTTGCTGAAGCGCGCACGGCAAGAGGCGAGGGGCGGCGACTGGTGAGTACGCC
AAAAATTTTGACTAGCGGAGGCTAGAAGGAGAGAGATGGGTGCGAGAGCGTCAGTATTAAGCGGGGGAGA
ATTAGATCGCGATGGGAAAAAATTCGGTTAAGGCCAGGGGGAAAGAAAAAATATAAATTAAAACATATAG
TATGGGCAAGCAGGGAGCTAGAACGATTCGCAGTTAATCCTGGCCTGTTAGAAACATCAGAAGGCTGTAG
ACAAATACTGGGACAGCTACAACCATCCCTTCAGACAGGATCAGAAGAACTTAGATCATTATATAATACA
GTAGCAACCCTCTATTGTGTGCATCAAAGGATAGAGATAAAAGACACCAAGGAAGCTTTAGACAAGATAG
AGGAAGAGCAAAACAAAAGTAAGACCACCGCACAGCAAGCGGCCGGCCGCTGATCTTCAGACCTGGAGGA
GGAGATATGAGGGACAATTGGAGAAGTGAATTATATAAATATAAAGTAGTAAAAATTGAACCATTAGGAG
TAGCACCCACCAAGGCAAAGAGAAGAGTGGTGCAGAGAGAAAAAAGAGCAGTGGGAATAGGAGCTTTGTT
CCTTGGGTTCTTGGGAGCAGCAGGAAGCACTATGGGCGCAGCGTCAATGACGCTGACGGTACAGGCCAGA
CAATTATTGTCTGGTATAGTGCAGCAGCAGAACAATTTGCTGAGGGCTATTGAGGCGCAACAGCATCTGT
TGCAACTCACAGTCTGGGGCATCAAGCAGCTCCAGGCAAGAATCCTGGCTGTGGAAAGATACCTAAAGGA
TCAACAGCTCCTGGGGATTTGGGGTTGCTCTGGAAAACTCATTTGCACCACTGCTGTGCCTTGGAATGCT
AGTTGGAGTAATAAATCTCTGGAACAGATTTGGAATCACACGACCTGGATGGAGTGGGACAGAGAAATTA
ACAATTACACAAGCTTAATACACTCCTTAATTGAAGAATCGCAAAACCAGCAAGAAAAGAATGAACAAGA
ATTATTGGAATTAGATAAATGGGCAAGTTTGTGGAATTGGTTTAACATAACAAATTGGCTGTGGTATATA
AAATTATTCATAATGATAGTAGGAGGCTTGGTAGGTTTAAGAATAGTTTTTGCTGTACTTTCTATAGTGA
ATAGAGTTAGGCAGGGATATTCACCATTATCGTTTCAGACCCACCTCCCAACCCCGAGGGGACCCGACAG
GCCCGAAGGAATAGAAGAAGAAGGTGGAGAGAGAGACAGAGACAGATCCATTCGATTAGTGAACGGATCT
CGACGGTATCGCCAAATGGCAGTATTCATCCACAATTTTAAAAGAAAAGGGGGGATTGGGGGGTACAGTG
CAGGGGAAAGAATAGTAGACATAATAGCAACAGACATACAAACTAAAGAATTACAAAAACAAATTACAAA
AATTCAAAATTTTCGGGTTTATTACAGGGACAGCAGAGATCCAGTTTGGATCGATAAGCTTGATATCGAA
TTCCTGCAGCCCCGATAAAATAAAAGATTTTATTTAGTCTCCAGAAAAAGGGGGGAATGAAAGACCCCAC
CTGTAGGTTTGGCAAGCTAGCTGCAGTAACGCCATTTTGCAAGGCATGGAAAAATACCAAACCAAGAATA
GAGAAGTTCAGATCAAGGGCGGGTACATGAAAATAGCTAACGTTGGGCCAAACAGGATATCTGCGGTGAG
CAGTTTCGGCCCCGGCCCGGGGCCAAGAACAGATGGTCACCGCAGTTTCGGCCCCGGCCCGAGGCCAAGA
ACAGATGGTCCCCAGATATGGCCCAACCCTCAGCAGTTTCTTAAGACCCATCAGATGTTTCCAGGCTCCC
CCAAGGACCTGAAATGACCCTGCGCCTTATTTGAATTAACCAATCAGCCTGCTTCTCGCTTCTGTTCGCG
CGCTTCTGCTTCCCGAGCTCTATAAAAGAGCTCACAACCCCTCACTCGGCGCGCCAGTCCTCCGACAGAC
TGAGTCGCCCGGGGGGGATCTGGAGCTCTCGAGAATTCTCATGGGCCACACACGGAGGCAGGGAACATCA
CCATCCAAGTGTCCATACCTCAATTTCTTTCAGCTCTTGGTGCTGGCTGGTCTTTCTCACTTCTGTTCAG
GTGTTATCCACGTGACCAAGGAAGTGAAAGAAGTGGCAACGCTGTCCTGTGGTCACAATGTTTCTGTTGA
AGAGCTGGCACAAACTCGCATCTACTGGCAAAAGGAGAAGAAAATGGTGCTGACTATGATGTCTGGGGAC
ATGAATATATGGCCCGAGTACAAGAACCGGACCATCTTTGATATCACTAATAACCTCTCCATTGTGATCC
TGGCTCTGCGCCCATCTGACGAGGGCACATACGAGTGTGTTGTTCTGAAGTATGAAAAAGACGCTTTCAA
GCGGGAACACCTGGCTGAAGTGACGTTATCAGTCAAAGCTGACTTCCCTACACCTAGTATATCTGACTTT
GAAATTCCAACTTCTAATATTAGAAGGATAATTTGCTCAACCTCTGGAGGTTTTCCAGAGCCTCACCTCT
CCTGGTTGGAAAATGGAGAAGAATTAAATGCCATCAACACAACAGTTTCCCAAGATCCTGAAACTGAGCT
CTATGCTGTTAGCAGCAAACTGGATTTCAATATGACAACCAACCACAGCTTCATGTGTCTCATCAAGTAT
GGACATTTAAGAGTGAATCAGACCTTCAACTGGAATACAACCAAGCAAGAGCATTTTCCTGATAACCTGC
TCCCATCCTGGGCCATTACCTTAATCTCAGTAAATGGAATTTTTGTGATATGCTGCCTGACCTACTGCTT
TGCCCCAAGATGCAGAGAGAGAAGGAGGAATGAGAGATTGAGAAGGGAAAGTGTACGCCCTGTACGTCTG
CAGGATATCAAGCTTGCGGTACCGCGGGCCCGGGATCCAATGGACAAAGATTGCGAAATGAAACGTACCA
CCCTGGATAGCCCGCTGGGCAAACTGGAACTGAGCGGCTGCGAACAGGGCCTGCATGAAATTAAACTGCT
GGGTAAAGGCACCAGCGCGGCCGATGCGGTTGAAGTTCCGGCCCCGGCCGCCGTGCTGGGTGGTCCGGAA
CCGCTGATGCAGGCGACCGCGTGGCTGAACGCGTATTTTCATCAGCCGGAAGCGATTGAAGAATTTCCGG
TTCCGGCGCTGCATCATCCGGTGTTTCAGCAGGAGAGCTTTACCCGTCAGGTGCTGTGGAAACTGCTGAA
AGTGGTTAAATTTGGCGAAGTGATTAGCTATCAGCAGCTGGCGGCCCTGGCGGGTAATCCGGCGGCCACC
GCCGCCGTTAAAACCGCGCTGAGCGGTAACCCGGTGCCGATTCTGATTCCGTGCCATCGTGTGGTTAGCT
CTAGCGGTGCGGTTGGCGGTTATGAAGGTGGTCTGGCGGTGAAAGAGTGGCTGCTGGCCCATGAAGGTCA
TCGTCTGGGTAAACCGGGTCTGGGATAAAGCGGCCGCGACTCTAGAGTCGACCTGCAGGCATGCAAGCTT
GATATCAAGCTTATCGATAATCAACCTCTGGATTACAAAATTTGTGAAAGATTGACTGGTATTCTTAACT
ATGTTGCTCCTTTTACGCTATGTGGATACGCTGCTTTAATGCCTTTGTATCATGCTATTGCTTCCCGTAT
GGCTTTCATTTTCTCCTCCTTGTATAAATCCTGGTTGCTGTCTCTTTATGAGGAGTTGTGGCCCGTTGTC
AGGCAACGTGGCGTGGTGTGCACTGTGTTTGCTGACGCAACCCCCACTGGTTGGGGCATTGCCACCACCT
GTCAGCTCCTTTCCGGGACTTTCGCTTTCCCCCTCCCTATTGCCACGGCGGAACTCATCGCCGCCTGCCT
TGCCCGCTGCTGGACAGGGGCTCGGCTGTTGGGCACTGACAATTCCGTGGTGTTGTCGGGGAAATCATCG
TCCTTTCCTTGGCTGCTCGCCTGTGTTGCCACCTGGATTCTGCGCGGGACGTCCTTCTGCTACGTCCCTT
CGGCCCTCAATCCAGCGGACCTTCCTTCCCGCGGCCTGCTGCCGGCTCTGCGGCCTCTTCCGCGTCTTCG
CCTTCGCCCTCAGACGAGTCGGATCTCCCTTTGGGCCGCCTCCCCGCAT
Features (pLannotate 1.2.2; 35 found; start..end, strand, type, name):
     38..106     +  CDS            nef (fragment): NEF_HV1Z2 - Experimental evidence at protein level: Swiss-Prot protein existence level 1. Extracellular Nef protein targets CD4(+) T-lymphocytes for apoptosis by interacting with CXCR4 surface receptors. From Human immunodeficiency virus type 1 group M subtype D (isolate Z2/CDC-Z34) (HIV-1).
    108..341     +  LTR            3' LTR (ΔU3): self-inactivating 3' long terminal repeat (LTR) from HIV-1
    366..384     -  promoter       SP6 promoter: promoter for bacteriophage SP6 RNA polymerase
    612..891     +  CDS            TcR (fragment): tetracycline efflux protein; tet; confers resistance to tetracycline
    892..940     -  misc_feature   bom (fragment): basis of mobility region from pBR322
   1042..1077    -  CDS            rop (fragment): Rop protein, which maintains plasmids at low copy number; rop
   1172..1276    +  promoter       AmpR promoter: bla
   1277..2137    +  CDS            AmpR: β-lactamase; bla; confers resistance to ampicillin, carbenicillin, and related antibiotics
   2308..2896    +  rep_origin     ori: high-copy-number ColE1/pMB1/pBR322/pUC origin of replication
   3079..3135    +  CDS            lacI (fragment): lac repressor; lacI; The lac repressor binds to the lac operator to inhibit transcription in E. coli. This inhibition can be relieved by adding lactose or isopropyl-β-D-thiogalactopyranoside (IPTG).
   3142..3471    +  promoter       SV40 promoter: SV40 enhancer and early promoter
   3671..3790    +  CDS            gpt (fragment): XGPT_ECOLI - Also known as gpp, gxu. Experimental evidence at protein level: Swiss-Prot protein existence level 1. Purine salvage pathway enzyme that catalyzes the transfer of the ribosyl-5-phosphate group from 5-phospho-alpha-D-ribose 1- diphosphate (PRPP) to the N9 position of the 6-oxopurines guanine and xanthine to form the corresponding ribonucleotides GMP (guanosine 5'- monophosphate) and XMP (xanthosine 5'-monophosphate), with the release of PPi. To a lesser extent, also acts on hypoxanthine (PubMed:9100006, PubMed:3886014). Does not ribophosphorylate adenine (PubMed:3886014). From Esch
   3790..4125    +  CDS            gpt (fragment): XGPT_ECOLI - Also known as gpp, gxu. Experimental evidence at protein level: Swiss-Prot protein existence level 1. Purine salvage pathway enzyme that catalyzes the transfer of the ribosyl-5-phosphate group from 5-phospho-alpha-D-ribose 1- diphosphate (PRPP) to the N9 position of the 6-oxopurines guanine and xanthine to form the corresponding ribonucleotides GMP (guanosine 5'- monophosphate) and XMP (xanthosine 5'-monophosphate), with the release of PPi. To a lesser extent, also acts on hypoxanthine (PubMed:9100006, PubMed:3886014). Does not ribophosphorylate adenine (PubMed:3886014). From Esch
   4220..4525    +  CDS            frsA (fragment): FRSA_ECOLI - Also known as yafA. Experimental evidence at protein level: Swiss-Prot protein existence level 1. Catalyzes the hydrolysis of esters (PubMed:15808744). Displays esterase activity toward pNP-butyrate (PubMed:15808744). May stimulate mixed-acid fermentation by acting as a fermentation/respiration switch that down-regulates respiration and up- regulates fermentation rates (PubMed:15169777). From Escherichia coli (strain K12).
   4529..4603    +  CDS            small t antigen (fragment): SV40 (simian virus 40) small t antigen
   4605..4670    +  intron         small t intron: SV40 (simian virus 40) small t antigen intron
   4800..4820    +  CDS            SV40 NLS: nuclear localization signal of SV40 (simian virus 40) large T antigen
   5139..5222    +  CDS            large T antigen (fragment): large T antigen from SV40 (simian virus 40)
   5245..5379    +  polyA_signal   SV40 poly(A) signal: SV40 polyadenylation signal
   5546..5875    +  CDS            nef (fragment): NEF_HV1BR - Experimental evidence at protein level: Swiss-Prot protein existence level 1. Extracellular Nef protein targets CD4(+) T-lymphocytes for apoptosis by interacting with CXCR4 surface receptors (PubMed:14990729). From Human immunodeficiency virus type 1 group M subtype B (isolate BRU/LAI) (HIV-1).
   5923..6180    +  LTR            5' LTR (truncated): truncated 5' long terminal repeat (LTR) from HIV-1
   6227..6352    +  misc_feature   HIV-1 Ψ: packaging signal of human immunodeficiency virus type 1
   6336..6674    +  CDS            HIV-1 gag (fragment): gag protein from human immunodeficiency virus 1; gag
   6849..7082    +  misc_feature   RRE: The Rev response element (RRE) of HIV-1 allows for Rev-dependent mRNA export from the nucleus to the cytoplasm.
   7459..7559    +  CDS            Rev (fragment): human immunodeficiency virus 1 (HIV-1) Rev protein; rev; enhances nuclear export of unspliced and incompletely spliced viral mRNAs
   7596..7713    +  misc_feature   cPPT/CTS: central polypurine tract and central termination sequence of HIV-1
   7750..7782    -  misc_feature   MCS (fragment): pBluescript multiple cloning site
   7866..8273    +  promoter       SFFV promoter: spleen focus-forming virus long terminal repeat (LTR) promoter
   8301..9164    +  CDS            CD80: CD80_HUMAN - Also known as CD28LG, CD28LG1, LAB7. Experimental evidence at protein level: Swiss-Prot protein existence level 1. (Microbial infection) Acts as a receptor for adenovirus subgroup B. From Homo sapiens (Human).
   9187..9208    +  misc_feature   MCS (fragment): multiple cloning site
   9210..9755    +  CDS            SNAP-tag®: human O6-alkylguanine-DNA-alkyltransferase variant that forms covalent bonds with benzylguanine derivatives optimized for bacterial expression
   9770..9800    +  misc_feature   MCS (fragment): pUC18/19 multiple cloning site
   9801..9819    +  misc_feature   MCS (fragment): pBluescript multiple cloning site
   9819..10407   +  misc_feature   WPRE: woodchuck hepatitis virus posttranscriptional regulatory element
  10408..21      +  misc_feature   MCS (fragment) (across the origin): pBluescript multiple cloning site
