[The description below was written by a language model from this plasmid's Addgene catalogue record and pLannotate feature annotations shown in this document.]
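Description:
pHR-CD80-SNAP is a lentiviral transfer plasmid built on the pHR backbone for expressing human CD80 (B7-1), fused at its C terminus to a SNAP tag, in mammalian cells. It is propagated in E. coli through a high-copy ColE1/pUC-type origin and selected with ampicillin via the bla gene. The feature table also picks up remnants of older vector lineages outside the viral region: short fragments of TcR, bom, rop and lacI, and an SV40 promoter followed by gpt fragments, the small t intron and an SV40 poly(A) signal. The record gives no indication that this legacy cassette is meant for selection.

The proviral region runs from a truncated HIV-1 5' LTR through the Ψ packaging signal with adjoining gag sequence, the Rev response element and the cPPT/CTS to a self-inactivating ΔU3 3' LTR. Together these elements allow the genomic RNA to be exported, packaged into particles and integrated into target cells when packaging and envelope functions are supplied in trans, while the U3 deletion silences the LTR promoter after integration. Expression therefore depends on the internal SFFV promoter, which drives the CD80 coding sequence joined through a short linker derived from cloning-site sequence to the SNAP tag, with a WPRE downstream to boost transcript stability and expression. The SNAP tag is an O6-alkylguanine-DNA alkyltransferase variant that reacts covalently with benzylguanine substrates, permitting specific labelling of the fusion with fluorescent dyes. Because the tag follows the C terminus of this type I membrane protein, it should lie on the cytoplasmic side. The associated study concerns cis interactions between B7 ligands and CD28 in T cell co-stimulation, consistent with using this construct for stable transduction and imaging of labelled CD80.
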