Addgene plasmid #223612: pHR-CD80-SNAP
Purpose: Lentiviral expression of human CD80 with SNAP tag in mammalian cells
Depositing lab: Enfu Hui. Depositing organization: University of California, San Diego (UCSD). Publication: cis-B7:CD28 interactions at invaginated synaptic membranes provide CD28 co-stimulation and promote CD8(+) T cell function and anti-tumor immunity. Zhao Y, Caron C, Chan YY, Lee CK, Xu X, Zhang J, Masubuchi T, Wu C, Bui JD, Hui E. Immunity. 2023 Jun 13;56(6):1187-1203.e12. doi: 10.1016/j.immuni.2023.04.005. Epub 2023 May 8. PubMed 37160118.
Backbone
  Vector backbone: pHR
  Vector type: Lentiviral ; Mammalian Expression
Growth in bacteria
  Bacterial resistance: Ampicillin, 100 μg/mL
  Growth temperature: 37°C
  Growth strain: NEB Stable
  Copy number: High Copy
Gene/Insert
  Gene/Insert name: CD80
  Species: H. sapiens (human)
  Entrez Gene: CD80 (a.k.a. B7, B7-1, B7.1, BB1, CD28LG, CD28LG1, LAB7)
  Tag / fusion protein: SNAP (C terminal on insert)
  Cloning method: Gibson Cloning
  Sequencing primers: 5′ ccaatcagcctgcttctcgcttc; 3′ ccagaggttgattatcgataagc
Terms and licenses: Academic/Nonprofit Terms; Industry Terms: Not Available to Industry
Depositor comments: Plasmid lab code: L1685
How to cite: pHR-CD80-SNAP was a gift from Enfu Hui (Addgene plasmid # 223612 ; http://n2t.net/addgene:223612 ; RRID:Addgene_223612)
